>Addgene plasmid #160799 | pLKO.1P RTEL1_1 | addgene full sequence | sequence record 320630 | Addgene NGS Result
GTGGGACAGAGAAATTAACAATTACACAAGCTTAATACACTCCTTAATTGAAGAATCGCAAAACCAGCAA
GAAAAGAATGAACAAGAATTATTGGAATTAGATAAATGGGCAAGTTTGTGGAATTGGTTTAACATAACAA
ATTGGCTGTGGTATATAAAATTATTCATAATGATAGTAGGAGGCTTGGTAGGTTTAAGAATAGTTTTTGC
TGTACTTTCTATAGTGAATAGAGTTAGGCAGGGATATTCACCATTATCGTTTCAGACCCACCTCCCAACC
CCGAGGGGACCCGACAGGCCCGAAGGAATAGAAGAAGAAGGTGGAGAGAGAGACAGAGACAGATCCATTC
GATTAGTGAACGGATCTCGACGGTATCGATCACGAGACTAGCCTCGAGCGGCCGCCCCCTTCACCGAGGG
CCTATTTCCCATGATTCCTTCATATTTGCATATACGATACAAGGCTGTTAGAGAGATAATTGGAATTAAT
TTGACTGTAAACACAAAGATATTAGTACAAAATACGTGACGTAGAAAGTAATAATTTCTTGGGTAGTTTG
CAGTTTTAAAATTATGTTTTAAAATGGACTATCATATGCTTACCGTAACTTGAAAGTATTTCGATTTCTT
GGCTTTATATATCTTGTGGAAAGGACGAAACACCGGCCAACAGGAGTACATGACCAACTCGAGTTGGTCA
TGTACTCCTGTTGGTTTTTGAATTCTCGACCTCGAGACAAATGGCAGTATTCATCCACAATTTTAAAAGA
AAAGGGGGGATTGGGGGGTACAGTGCAGGGGAAAGAATAGTAGACATAATAGCAACAGACATACAAACTA
AAGAATTACAAAAACAAATTACAAAAATTCAAAATTTTCGGGTTTATTACAGGGACAGCAGAGATCCACT
TTGGCCGCGGCTCGAGGGGGTTGGGGTTGCGCCTTTTCCAAGGCAGCCCTGGGTTTGCGCAGGGACGCGG
CTGCTCTGGGCGTGGTTCCGGGAAACGCAGCGGCGCCGACCCTGGGTCTCGCACATTCTTCACGTCCGTT
CGCAGCGTCACCCGGATCTTCGCCGCTACCCTTGTGGGCCCCCCGGCGACGCTTCCTGCTCCGCCCCTAA
GTCGGGAAGGTTCCTTGCGGTTCGCGGCGTGCCGGACGTGACAAACGGAAGCCGCACGTCTCACTAGTAC
CCTCGCAGACGGACAGCGCCAGGGAGCAATGGCAGCGCGCCGACCGCGATGGGCTGTGGCCAATAGCGGC
TGCTCAGCAGGGCGCGCCGAGAGCAGCGGCCGGGAAGGGGCGGTGCGGGAGGCGGGGTGTGGGGCGGTAG
TGTGGGCCCTGTTCCTGCCCGCGCGGTGTTCCGCATTCTGCAAGCCTCCGGAGCGCACGTCGGCAGTCGG
CTCCCTCGTTGACCGAATCACCGACCTCTCTCCCCAGGGGGATCCACCGGAGCTTACCATGACCGAGTAC
AAGCCCACGGTGCGCCTCGCCACCCGCGACGACGTCCCCAGGGCCGTACGCACCCTCGCCGCCGCGTTCG
CCGACTACCCCGCCACGCGCCACACCGTCGATCCGGACCGCCACATCGAGCGGGTCACCGAGCTGCAAGA
ACTCTTCCTCACGCGCGTCGGGCTCGACATCGGCAAGGTGTGGGTCGCGGACGACGGCGCCGCGGTGGCG
GTCTGGACCACGCCGGAGAGCGTCGAAGCGGGGGCGGTGTTCGCCGAGATCGGCCCGCGCATGGCCGAGT
TGAGCGGTTCCCGGCTGGCCGCGCAGCAACAGATGGAAGGCCTCCTGGCGCCGCACCGGCCCAAGGAGCC
CGCGTGGTTCCTGGCCACCGTCGGCGTCTCGCCCGACCACCAGGGCAAGGGTCTGGGCAGCGCCGTCGTG
CTCCCCGGAGTGGAGGCGGCCGAGCGCGCCGGGGTGCCCGCCTTCCTGGAGACCTCCGCGCCCCGCAACC
TCCCCTTCTACGAGCGGCTCGGCTTCACCGTCACCGCCGACGTCGAGGTGCCCGAAGGACCGCGCACCTG
GTGCATGACCCGCAAGCCCGGTGCCTGACGCCCGCCCCACGACCCGCAGCGCCCGACCGAAAGGAGCGCA
CGACCCCATGCATCGGTACCTTTAAGACCAATGACTTACAAGGCAGCTGTAGATCTTAGCCACTTTTTAA
AAGAAAAGGGGGGACTGGAAGGGCTAATTCACTCCCAACGAAGACAAGATCTGCTTTTTGCTTGTACTGG
GTCTCTCTGGTTAGACCAGATCTGAGCCTGGGAGCTCTCTGGCTAACTAGGGAACCCACTGCTTAAGCCT
CAATAAAGCTTGCCTTGAGTGCTTCAAGTAGTGTGTGCCCGTCTGTTGTGTGACTCTGGTAACTAGAGAT
CCCTCAGACCCTTTTAGTCAGTGTGGAAAATCTCTAGCAGTAGTAGTTCATGTCATCTTATTATTCAGTA
TTTATAACTTGCAAAGAAATGAATATCAGAGAGTGAGAGGAACTTGTTTATTGCAGCTTATAATGGTTAC
AAATAAAGCAATAGCATCACAAATTTCACAAATAAAGCATTTTTTTCACTGCATTCTAGTTGTGGTTTGT
CCAAACTCATCAATGTATCTTATCATGTCTGGCTCTAGCTATCCCGCCCCTAACTCCGCCCATCCCGCCC
CTAACTCCGCCCAGTTCCGCCCATTCTCCGCCCCATGGCTGACTAATTTTTTTTATTTATGCAGAGGCCG
AGGCCGCCTCGGCCTCTGAGCTATTCCAGAAGTAGTGAGGAGGCTTTTTTGGAGGCCTAGGGACGTACCC
AATTCGCCCTATAGTGAGTCGTATTACGCGCGCTCACTGGCCGTCGTTTTACAACGTCGTGACTGGGAAA
ACCCTGGCGTTACCCAACTTAATCGCCTTGCAGCACATCCCCCTTTCGCCAGCTGGCGTAATAGCGAAGA
GGCCCGCACCGATCGCCCTTCCCAACAGTTGCGCAGCCTGAATGGCGAATGGG
[124 nt withheld, positions 2994-3117]
C
[91 nt withheld, positions 3119-3209]
A
[49 nt withheld, positions 3211-3259]
CCTTTGACGTTGGAGTCCACGTTCTTT
[37 nt withheld, positions 3287-3323]
ACCCTATCTCGGTCTATTCTTTTGATTTATAAGGGATTTTGCCGATTTCGGCCTATTGGTTAAAAAATGA
GCTGATTTAACAAAAATTTAACGCGAATTTTAACAAAATATTAACGCTTACAATTTAGGTGGCACTTTTC
GGGGAAATGTGCGCGGAACCCCTATTTGTTTATTTTTCTAAATACATTCAAATATGTATCCGCTCATGAG
ACAATAACCCTGATAAATGCTTCAATAATATTGAAAAAGGAAGAGTATGAGTATTCAACATTTCCGTGTC
GCCCTTATTCCCTTTTTTGCGGCATTTTGCCTTCCTGTTTTTGCTCACCCAGAAACGCTGGTGAAAGTAA
AAGATGCTGAAGATCAGTTGGGTGCACGAGTGGGTTACATCGAACTGGATCTCAACAGCGGTAAGATCCT
TGAGAGTTTTCGCCCCGAAGAACGTTTTCCAATGATGAGCACTTTTAAAGTTCTGCTATGTGGCGCGGTA
TTATCCCGTATTGACGCCGGGCAAGAGCAACTCGGTCGCCGCATACACTATTCTCAGAATGACTTGGTTG
AGTACTCACCAGTCACAGAAAAGCATCTTACGGATGGCATGACAGTAAGAGAATTATGCAGTGCTGCCAT
AACCATGAGTGATAACACTGCGGCCAACTTACTTCTGACAACGATCGGAGGACCGAAGGAGCTAACCGCT
TTTTTGCACAACATGGGGGATCATGTAACTCGCCTTGATCGTTGGGAACCGGAGCTGAATGAAGCCATAC
CAAACGACGAGCGTGACACCACGATGCCTGTAGCAATGGCAACAACGTTGCGCAAACTATTAACTGGCGA
ACTACTTACTCTAGCTTCCCGGCAACAATTAATAGACTGGATGGAGGCGGATAAAGTTGCAGGACCACTT
CTGCGCTCGGCCCTTCCGGCTGGCTGGTTTATTGCTGATAAATCTGGAGCCGGTGAGCGTGGGTCTCGCG
GTATCATTGCAGCACTGGGGCCAGATGGTAAGCCCTCCCGTATCGTAGTTATCTACACGACGGGGAGTCA
GGCAACTATGGATGAACGAAATAGACAGATCGCTGAGATAGGTGCCTCACTGATTAAGCATTGGTAACTG
TCAGACCAAGTTTACTCATATATACTTTAGATTGATTTAAAACTTCATTTTTAATTTAAAAGGATCTAGG
TGAAGATCCTTTTTGATAATCTCATGACCAAAATCCCTTAACGTGAGTTTTCGTTCCACTGAGCGTCAGA
CCCCGTAGAAAAGATCAAAGGATCTTCTTGAGATCCTTTTTTTCTGCGCGTAATCTGCTGCTTGCAAACA
AAAAAACCACCGCTACCAGCGGTGGTTTGTTTGCCGGATCAAGAGCTACCAACTCTTTTTCCGAAGGTAA
CTGGCTTCAGCAGAGCGCAGATACCAAATACTGTTCTTCTAGTGTAGCCGTAGTTAGGCCACCACTTCAA
GAACTCTGTAGCACCGCCTACATACCTCGCTCTGCTAATCCTGTTACCAGTGGCTGCTGCCAGTGGCGAT
AAGTCGTGTCTTACCGGGTTGGACTCAAGACGATAGTTACCGGATAAGGCGCAGCGGTCGGGCTGAACGG
GGGGTTCGTGCACACAGCCCAGCTTGGAGCGAACGACCTACACCGAACTGAGATACCTACAGCGTGAGCT
ATGAGAAAGCGCCACGCTTCCCGAAGGGAGAAAGGCGGACAGGTATCCGGTAAGCGGCAGGGTCGGAACA
GGAGAGCGCACGAGGGAGCTTCCAGGGGGAAACGCCTGGTATCTTTATAGTCCTGTCGGGTTTCGCCACC
TCTGACTTGAGCGTCGATTTTTGTGATGCTCGTCAGGGGGGCGGAGCCTATGGAAAAACGCCAGCAACGC
GGCCTTTTTACGGTTCCTGGCCTTTTGCTGGCCTTTTGCTCACATGTTCTTTCCTGCGTTATCCCCTGAT
TCTGTGGATAACCGTATTACCGCCTTTGAGTGAGCTGATACCGCTCGCCGCAGCCGAACGACCGAGCGCA
GCGAGTCAGTGAGCGAGGAAGCGGAAGAGCGCCCAATACGCAAACCGCCTCTCCCCGCGCGTTGGCCGAT
TCATTAATGCAGCTGGCACGACAGGTTTCCCGACTGGAAAGCGGGCAGTGAGCGCAACGCAATTAATGTG
AGTTAGCTCACTCATTAGGCACCCCAGGCTTTACACTTTATGCTTCCGGCTCGTATGTTGTGTGGAATTG
TGAGCGGATAACAATTTCACACAGGAAACAGCTATGACCATGATTACGCCAAGCGCGCAATTAACCCTCA
CTAAAGGGAACAAAAGCTGGAGCTGCAAGCTTAATGTAGTCTTATGCAATACTCTTGTAGTCTTGCAACA
TGGTAACGATGAGTTAGCAACATGCCTTACAAGGAGAGAAAAAGCACCGTGCATGCCGATTGGTGGAAGT
AAGGTGGTACGATCGTGCCTTATTAGGAAGGCAACAGACGGGTCTGACATGGATTGGACGAACCACTGAA
TTGCCGCATTGCAGAGATATTGTATTTAAGTGCCTAGCTCGATACATAAACGGGTCTCTCTGGTTAGACC
AGATCTGAGCCTGGGAGCTCTCTGGCTAACTAGGGAACCCACTGCTTAAGCCTCAATAAAGCTTGCCTTG
AGTGCTTCAAGTAGTGTGTGCCCGTCTGTTGTGTGACTCTGGTAACTAGAGATCCCTCAGACCCTTTTAG
TCAGTGTGGAAAATCTCTAGCAGTGGCGCCCGAACAGGGACTTGAAAGCGAAAGGGAAACCAGAGGAGCT
CTCTCGACGCAGGACTCGGCTTGCTGAAGCGCGCACGGCAAGAGGCGAGGGGCGGCGACTGGTGAGTACG
CCAAAAATTTTGACTAGCGGAGGCTAGAAGGAGAGAGATGGGTGCGAGAGCGTCAGTATTAAGCGGGGGA
GAATTAGATCGCGATGGGAAAAAATTCGGTTAAGGCCAGGGGGAAAGAAAAAATATAAATTAAAACATAT
AGTATGGGCAAGCAGGGAGCTAGAACGATTCGCAGTTAATCCTGGCCTGTTAGAAACATCAGAAGGCTGT
AGACAAATACTGGGACAGCTACAACCATCCCTTCAGACAGGATCAGAAGAACTTAGATCATTATATAATA
CAGTAGCAACCCTCTATTGTGTGCATCAAAGGATAGAGATAAAAGACACCAAGGAAGCTTTAGACAAGAT
AGAGGAAGAGCAAAACAAAAGTAAGACCACCGCACAGCAAGCGGCCGCTGATCTTCAGACCTGGAGGAGG
AGATATGAGGGACAATTGGAGAAGTGAATTATATAAATATAAAGTAGTAAAAATTGAACCATTAGGAGTA
GCACCCACCAAGGCAAAGAGAAGAGTGGTGCAGAGAGAAAAAAGAGCAGTGGGAATAGGAGCTTTGTTCC
TTGGGTTCTTGGGAGCAGCAGGAAGCACTATGGGCGCAGCGTCAATGACGCTGACGGTACAGGCCAGACA
ATTATTGTCTGGTATAGTGCAGCAGCAGAACAATTTGCTGAGGGCTATTGAGGCGCAACAGCATCTGTTG
CAACTCACAGTCTGGGGCATCAAGCAGCTCCAGGCAAGAATCCTGGCTGTGGAAAGATACCTAAAGGATC
AACAGCTCCTGGGGATTTGGGGTTGCTCTGGAAAACTCATTTGCACCACTGCTGTGCCTTGGAATGCTAG
TTGGAGTAATAAATCTCTGGAACAGATTTGGAATCACACGACCTGGATGGA
Features (pLannotate 1.2.2; 25 found; start..end, strand, type, name):
    266..366     +  CDS            Rev (fragment): human immunodeficiency virus 1 (HIV-1) Rev protein; rev; enhances nuclear export of unspliced and incompletely spliced viral mRNAs
    416..656     +  promoter       U6 promoter: RNA polymerase III promoter for human U6 snRNA
    761..878     +  misc_feature   cPPT/CTS: central polypurine tract and central termination sequence of HIV-1
    927..1437    +  promoter       hPGK promoter: human phosphoglycerate kinase 1 promoter
   1459..2058    +  CDS            PuroR: puromycin N-acetyltransferase; pac from Streptomyces alboniger; confers resistance to puromycin
   2101..2184    +  CDS            nef (fragment): NEF_HV1Z2 - Experimental evidence at protein level: Swiss-Prot protein existence level 1. Extracellular Nef protein targets CD4(+) T-lymphocytes for apoptosis by interacting with CXCR4 surface receptors. From Human immunodeficiency virus type 1 group M subtype D (isolate Z2/CDC-Z34) (HIV-1).
   2186..2419    +  LTR            3' LTR (ΔU3): self-inactivating 3' long terminal repeat (LTR) from HIV-1
   2491..2612    +  polyA_signal   SV40 poly(A) signal: SV40 polyadenylation signal
   2652..2787    +  rep_origin     SV40 ori: SV40 origin of replication
   2808..2826    -  promoter       T7 promoter: promoter for bacteriophage T7 RNA polymerase
   2834..2989    +  CDS            lacZα (fragment): LacZα fragment of β-galactosidase; lacZ fragment
   2994..3422    +  rep_origin     f1 ori (sequence partly withheld): f1 bacteriophage origin of replication; arrow indicates direction of (+) strand synthesis
   3475..3579    +  promoter       AmpR promoter: bla
   3580..4440    +  CDS            AmpR: β-lactamase; bla; confers resistance to ampicillin, carbenicillin, and related antibiotics
   4611..5199    +  rep_origin     ori: high-copy-number ColE1/pMB1/pBR322/pUC origin of replication
   5382..5474    +  CDS            lacI (fragment): lac repressor; lacI; The lac repressor binds to the lac operator to inhibit transcription in E. coli. This inhibition can be relieved by adding lactose or isopropyl-β-D-thiogalactopyranoside (IPTG).
   5487..5508    +  protein_bind   CAP binding site: CAP binding activates transcription in the presence of cAMP. E. coli catabolite activator protein
   5523..5553    +  promoter       lac promoter: promoter for the E. coli lac operon
   5561..5577    +  protein_bind   lac operator: The lac repressor binds to the lac operator to inhibit transcription in E. coli. This inhibition can be relieved by adding lactose or isopropyl-β-D-thiogalactopyranoside (IPTG). lac repressor encoded by lacI
   5622..5640    +  promoter       T3 promoter: promoter for bacteriophage T3 RNA polymerase
   5668..5894    +  promoter       RSV promoter: Rous sarcoma virus enhancer/promoter
   5895..6075    +  LTR            5' LTR (truncated): truncated 5' long terminal repeat (LTR) from HIV-1
   6122..6247    +  misc_feature   HIV-1 Ψ: packaging signal of human immunodeficiency virus type 1
   6231..6594    +  CDS            HIV-1 gag (fragment): gag protein from human immunodeficiency virus 1; gag
   6740..6973    +  misc_feature   RRE: The Rev response element (RRE) of HIV-1 allows for Rev-dependent mRNA export from the nucleus to the cytoplasm.
