[The description below was written by a language model from this plasmid's Addgene catalogue record and pLannotate feature annotations shown in this document.]
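Description:
pLKO.1P RTEL1_1 is a lentiviral shRNA vector built on the pLKO.1P (puromycin) backbone from The RNAi Consortium, designed to suppress expression of human RTEL1. A short hairpin, shRTEL1_1, was cloned between the AgeI and EcoRI sites immediately downstream of the human U6 promoter, an RNA polymerase III promoter well suited to producing small, precisely terminated hairpin transcripts that are processed by the cellular RNAi machinery. The hairpin itself is not annotated in the feature table, but it would lie in the gap between the U6 promoter and the cPPT/CTS element. A separate cassette, in which the human PGK promoter drives puromycin N-acetyltransferase, allows selection of transduced mammalian cells.

The viral portion follows a third-generation, self-inactivating layout. An RSV enhancer/promoter fused to a truncated HIV-1 5' LTR drives Tat-independent transcription of the genomic RNA in packaging cells. This is followed by the Ψ packaging signal with an adjoining gag fragment, the Rev response element for Rev-dependent nuclear export, and the cPPT/CTS, which aids nuclear import of the reverse-transcribed genome. The ΔU3 3' LTR removes viral promoter activity after integration, so expression in target cells relies on the internal U6 and PGK promoters. Packaging and envelope functions must be provided in trans.

In bacteria the plasmid replicates from a high-copy ColE1/pUC-type origin and is selected with ampicillin through β-lactamase; an f1 origin, SV40 origin and poly(A) signal, and lac, T3 and T7 remnants are carried over from the backbone. The sequenced record is 7,084 nt, somewhat shorter than the listed backbone size without insert. The associated work concerns genome integrity liabilities in basal-like breast cancer, consistent with use for stable RTEL1 knockdown.
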