Addgene plasmid #160799: pLKO.1P RTEL1_1
Purpose: Suppress RTEL1
Depositing lab: Richard Possemato. Depositing organization: NYU Grossman School of Medicine. Publication: Hyperactive CDK2 Activity in Basal-like Breast Cancer Imposes a Genome Integrity Liability that Can Be Exploited by Targeting DNA Polymerase epsilon. Sviderskiy VO, Blumenberg L, Gorodetsky E, Karakousi TR, Hirsh N, Alvarez SW, Terzi EM, Kaparos E, Whiten GC, Ssebyala S, Tonzi P, Mir H, Neel BG, Huang TT, Adams S, Ruggles KV, Possemato R. Mol Cell. 2020 Oct 28. pii: S1097-2765(20)30723-1. doi: 10.1016/j.molcel.2020.10.016. PubMed 33152268.
Backbone
  Vector backbone: pLKO.1P
  Backbone manufacturer: The RNAi Consortium
  Backbone size w/o insert (bp): 7466
  Vector type: Lentiviral
  Selectable markers: Puromycin
Growth in bacteria
  Bacterial resistance: Ampicillin, 100 μg/mL
  Growth temperature: 37°C
  Growth strain: NEB Stable
  Copy number: High Copy
Gene/Insert
  Gene/Insert name: shRTEL1_1
  gRNA/shRNA sequence: CCAACAGGAGTACATGACCAA
  Species: H. sapiens (human)
  Cloning method: Restriction Enzyme; 5′ cloning site AgeI (unknown if destroyed); 3′ cloning site EcoRI (not destroyed)
  Sequencing primers: 5′ GCA TAT ACG ATA CAA GGC TGT TAG AG
Terms and licenses: Academic/Nonprofit Terms; Industry Terms: Not Available to Industry
How to cite: pLKO.1P RTEL1_1 was a gift from Richard Possemato (Addgene plasmid # 160799 ; http://n2t.net/addgene:160799 ; RRID:Addgene_160799)
